Addgene plasmid #124575: pCR8_TtNAM-B1
Purpose: TtNAM-B1 CDS in the Gateway-compatible pCR8 vector.
Depositing lab: Cristobal Uauy. Depositing organization: John Innes Centre. Publication: Conserved residues in the wheat (Triticum aestivum) NAM-A1 NAC domain are required for protein binding and when mutated lead to delayed peduncle and flag leaf senescence. Harrington SA, Overend LE, Cobo N, Borrill P, Uauy C. BMC Plant Biol. 2019 Sep 18;19(1):407. doi: 10.1186/s12870-019-2022-5. PubMed 31533618.
Backbone
  Vector backbone: pCR8
  Backbone manufacturer: ThermoFisher Scientific
  Backbone size w/o insert (bp): 2817
  Total vector size (bp): 4035
  Vector type: TOPO Gateway Cloning Vector
  Selectable markers: None
Growth in bacteria
  Bacterial resistance: Spectinomycin, 50 μg/mL
  Growth temperature: 37°C
  Growth strain: DH5alpha
  Copy number: High Copy
Gene/Insert
  Gene/Insert name: TaNAM-B1 (alt name: TaGPC-B1)
  Species: Triticum turgidum ssp. dicoccoides
  Insert size (bp): 1218
  GenBank ID: DQ869673.1
  Promoter: None
  Cloning method: TOPO Cloning
  Sequencing primers: 5′ GTAAAACGACGGCCAGT; 3′ CAGGAAACAGCTATGAC
Terms and licenses: Academic/Nonprofit Terms; Industry Terms: Not Available to Industry
Depositor comments: Please visit https://www.biorxiv.org/content/10.1101/573881v1 for BioRxiv preprint
How to cite: pCR8_TtNAM-B1 was a gift from Cristobal Uauy (Addgene plasmid # 124575 ; http://n2t.net/addgene:124575 ; RRID:Addgene_124575)
