[The description below was written by a language model from this plasmid's Addgene catalogue record and pLannotate feature annotations shown in this document.]
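Description:
pCR8_TtNAM-B1 is a Gateway entry clone built in the commercial pCR8 TOPO cloning backbone, carrying the coding sequence of the wheat NAC transcription factor NAM-B1 (also called GPC-B1) from wild emmer, Triticum turgidum ssp. dicoccoides. The 4,035 bp plasmid is maintained in E. coli at high copy through a ColE1/pUC-type origin and is selected with spectinomycin via the aadA (SmR) aminoglycoside adenylyltransferase gene, which sits downstream of a fragment of a class 1 integron Pc promoter. There is no marker for selection in other hosts. The short lacI, lacZα and gentamicin-resistance fragments in the annotation are backbone remnants rather than functional genes.

The roughly 1.2 kb insert was introduced by TOPO cloning and lies between attL1 and attL2 sites, so an LR Clonase reaction can transfer it directionally into any attR-containing destination vector. The record lists no promoter for the insert, so expression depends on the destination vector. rrnB T1 and T2 terminators upstream of attL1 shield the cloning site from read-through transcription, and a T7 promoter beyond attL2 points back toward the insert in antisense orientation. The automated annotation labels the coding sequence as NAM-A1 from durum wheat, which reflects similarity to the closest homoeologue in the reference database; the catalogue entry identifies it as the functional B-genome copy. NAM genes are associated with grain protein content, faster senescence and nutrient remobilisation from leaves to grain. The associated study examined conserved NAC-domain residues needed for protein binding and senescence timing, so this clone presumably served as a source of the coding sequence for downstream expression or interaction constructs. The depositor and sequencing-derived records are the same length and show the same features, differing only in start coordinate.
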