Features (pLannotate 1.2.2; 12 found; start..end, strand, type, name):
    121..213     +  CDS            lacI (fragment): lac repressor; lacI; The lac repressor binds to the lac operator to inhibit transcription in E. coli. This inhibition can be relieved by adding lactose or isopropyl-β-D-thiogalactopyranoside (IPTG).
    268..295     -  terminator     rrnB T2 terminator: transcription terminator T2 from the E. coli rrnB gene
    427..470     +  terminator     rrnB T1 terminator: Escherichia coli rrnB; transcription terminator T1 from the E. coli rrnB gene
    517..553     -  CDS            lacZα (fragment): LacZα fragment of β-galactosidase; lacZ fragment
    569..668     +  protein_bind   attL1: mutant version of attL; recombination site for the Gateway® LR reaction LR Clonase™
    683..1897    +  CDS            NAM-A1: NAMA1_TRITD - Experimental evidence at transcript level: Swiss-Prot protein existence level 2. Transcription factor of the NAC family associated with the grain protein content (GPC). Accelerates senescence and increases nutrient remobilization from leaves to developing grains. The tetraploid cultivated wheat (T.durum) contains one additional gene coding for a functional protein (NAM-B2) and one extra pseudogene (NAM- B1) (PubMed:17124321). From Triticum turgidum subsp. durum (Durum wheat) (Triticum durum).
   1914..2013    -  protein_bind   attL2: mutant version of attL; recombination site for the Gateway® LR reaction LR Clonase™
   2031..2049    -  promoter       T7 promoter: promoter for bacteriophage T7 RNA polymerase
   2239..2262    +  promoter       Pc promoter (fragment): intI1 (promoter lies within the coding sequence); class 1 integron promoter
   2438..2494    +  CDS            GmR (fragment): gentamycin acetyltransferase; aacC1; confers resistance to gentamycin
   2501..3292    +  CDS            SmR: aminoglycoside adenylyltransferase (Murphy, 1985); aadA; confers resistance to spectinomycin and streptomycin
   3385..3973    +  rep_origin     ori: high-copy-number ColE1/pMB1/pBR322/pUC origin of replication
>Addgene plasmid #124575 | pCR8_TtNAM-B1 | depositor full sequence | sequence record 237843 | pCR8_TtNAM-B1 sequence 4035 bps
CTTTCCTGCGTTATCCCCTGATTCTGTGGATAACCGTATTACCGCCTTTGAGTGAGCTGATACCGCTCGC
CGCAGCCGAACGACCGAGCGCAGCGAGTCAGTGAGCGAGGAAGCGGAAGAGCGCCCAATACGCAAACCGC
CTCTCCCCGCGCGTTGGCCGATTCATTAATGCAGCTGGCACGACAGGTTTCCCGACTGGAAAGCGGGCAG
TGAGCGCAACGCAATTAATACGCGTACCGCTAGCCAGGAAGAGTTTGTAGAAACGCAAAAAGGCCATCCG
TCAGGATGGCCTTCTGCTTAGTTTGATGCCTGGCAGTTTATGGCGGGCGTCCTGCCCGCCACCCTCCGGG
CCGTTGCTTCACAACGTTCAAATCCGCTCCCGGCGGATTTGTCCTACTCAGGAGAGCGTTCACCGACAAA
CAACAGATAAAACGAAAGGCCCAGTCTTCCGACTGAGCCTTTCGTTTTATTTGATGCCTGGCAGTTCCCT
ACTCTCGCGTTAACGCTAGCATGGATGTTTTCCCAGTCACGACGTTGTAAAACGACGGCCAGTCTTAAGC
TCGGGCCCCAAATAATGATTTTATTTTGACTGATAGTGACCTGTTCGTTGCAACAAATTGATGAGCAATG
CTTTTTTATAATGCCAACTTTGTACAAAAAAGCAGGCTCCGAATTCGCCCTTATGGGCAGCTCCGACTCA
TCTTCCGGCTCGGCGCAAAAAGCAACGCGGTATCACCATCAGCATCAGCCGCCGCCTCCGCAGCGGGGCT
CGGCGCCGGAGCTCCCGCCGGGCTTCCGGTTCCACCCGACGGACGAGGAGCTGGTGGTGCACTACCTCAA
GAAGAAGGCCGACAAGGCGCCGCTCCCCGTCAACATCATCGCCGAGGTGGATCTCTACAAGTTCGACCCA
TGGGAGCTCCCCGAGAAGGCGACCATCGGGGAGCAGGAGTGGTACTTCTTCAGCCCGCGCGACCGCAAGT
ACCCCAACGGCGCGCGGCCGAACCGGGCGGCGACGTCGGGGTACTGGAAGGCCACCGGCACGGACAAGCC
TATCCTGGCCTCGGGGACGGGGTGCGGCCTGGTCCGGGAGAAGCTCGGCGTCAAGAAGGCGCTCGTGTTC
TACCGCGGGAAGCCGCCCAAGGGCCTCAAAACCAACTGGATCATGCACGAGTACCGCCTCACCGACGCAT
CTGGCTCCACCACCGCCACCAACCGACCGCCGCCGGTGACCGGCGGGAGCAGGGCTGCTGCCTCTCTCAG
GTTGGACGACTGGGTGCTGTGCCGCATCTACAAGAAGATCAACAAGGCCGCGGCCGGCGATCAGCAGAGG
AACACGGAGTGCGAGGACTCCGTGGAGGACGCGGTCACCGCGTACCCGCTCTATGCCACGGCGGGCATGA
CCGGTGCAGGTGCGCATGGCAGCAACTACGCTTCACCTTCACTGCTCCATCATCAGGACAGCCATTTCCT
GGACGGCCTGTTCACAGCAGACGACGCCGGCCTCTCGGCGGGCGCCACCTCGCTGAGCCACCTAGCAGCG
GCGGCGAGGGCAAGCCCGGCTCCGACCAAACAGTTTCTCGCCCCGTCGTCTTCGACCCCGTTCAACTGGC
TCGATGCGTCACCAGTCGGCATCCTCCCACAGGCAAGGAATTTTCCTGGGTTTAACAGGAGCAGAAACGT
CGGCAATATGTCGCTGTCATCGACGGCCGACATGGCTGGCGCAGTGGACAACGGTGGAGGCAATGCGGTG
AACGCCATGTCTACCTATCTTCCCGTGCAAGACGGGACGTACCATCAGCAGCATGTCATCCTCGGCGCTC
CGCTGGTGCCAGAAGCCGCCGCCGCCACCTCTGGATTCCAGCATCCCGTTCAAATATCCGGCGTGAACTG
GAATCCCTGAAAGGGCGAATTCGACCCAGCTTTCTTGTACAAAGTTGGCATTATAAAAAATAATTGCTCA
TCAATTTGTTGCAACGAACAGGTCACTATCAGTCAAAATAAAATCATTATTTGCCATCCAGCTGATATCC
CCTATAGTGAGTCGTATTACATGGTCATAGCTGTTTCCTGGCAGCTCTGGCCCGTGTCTCAAAATCTCTG
ATGTTACATTGCACAAGATAAAAATATATCATCATGCCTCCTCTAGACCAGCCAGGACAGAAATGCCTCG
ACTTCGCTGCTGCCCAAGGTTGCCGGGTGACGCACACCGTGGAAACGGATGAAGGCACGAACCCAGTGGA
CATAAGCCTGTTCGGTTCGTAAGCTGTAATGCAAGTAGCGTATGCGCTCACGCAACTGGTCCAGAACCTT
GACCGAACGCAGCGGTGGTAACGGCGCAGTGGCGGTTTTCATGGCTTGTTATGACTGTTTTTTTGGGGTA
CAGTCTATGCCTCGGGCATCCAAGCAGCAAGCGCGTTACGCCGTGGGTCGATGTTTGATGTTATGGAGCA
GCAACGATGTTACGCAGCAGGGCAGTCGCCCTAAAACAAAGTTAAACATCATGAGGGAAGCGGTGATCGC
CGAAGTATCGACTCAACTATCAGAGGTAGTTGGCGTCATCGAGCGCCATCTCGAACCGACGTTGCTGGCC
GTACATTTGTACGGCTCCGCAGTGGATGGCGGCCTGAAGCCACACAGTGATATTGATTTGCTGGTTACGG
TGACCGTAAGGCTTGATGAAACAACGCGGCGAGCTTTGATCAACGACCTTTTGGAAACTTCGGCTTCCCC
TGGAGAGAGCGAGATTCTCCGCGCTGTAGAAGTCACCATTGTTGTGCACGACGACATCATTCCGTGGCGT
TATCCAGCTAAGCGCGAACTGCAATTTGGAGAATGGCAGCGCAATGACATTCTTGCAGGTATCTTCGAGC
CAGCCACGATCGACATTGATCTGGCTATCTTGCTGACAAAAGCAAGAGAACATAGCGTTGCCTTGGTAGG
TCCAGCGGCGGAGGAACTCTTTGATCCGGTTCCTGAACAGGATCTATTTGAGGCGCTAAATGAAACCTTA
ACGCTATGGAACTCGCCGCCCGACTGGGCTGGCGATGAGCGAAATGTAGTGCTTACGTTGTCCCGCATTT
GGTACAGCGCAGTAACCGGCAAAATCGCGCCGAAGGATGTCGCTGCCGACTGGGCAATGGAGCGCCTGCC
GGCCCAGTATCAGCCCGTCATACTTGAAGCTAGACAGGCTTATCTTGGACAAGAAGAAGATCGCTTGGCC
TCGCGCGCAGATCAGTTGGAAGAATTTGTCCACTACGTGAAAGGCGAGATCACCAAGGTAGTCGGCAAAT
AACCCTCGAGCCACCCATGACCAAAATCCCTTAACGTGAGTTACGCGTCGTTCCACTGAGCGTCAGACCC
CGTAGAAAAGATCAAAGGATCTTCTTGAGATCCTTTTTTTCTGCGCGTAATCTGCTGCTTGCAAACAAAA
AAACCACCGCTACCAGCGGTGGTTTGTTTGCCGGATCAAGAGCTACCAACTCTTTTTCCGAAGGTAACTG
GCTTCAGCAGAGCGCAGATACCAAATACTGTCCTTCTAGTGTAGCCGTAGTTAGGCCACCACTTCAAGAA
CTCTGTAGCACCGCCTACATACCTCGCTCTGCTAATCCTGTTACCAGTGGCTGCTGCCAGTGGCGATAAG
TCGTGTCTTACCGGGTTGGACTCAAGACGATAGTTACCGGATAAGGCGCAGCGGTCGGGCTGAACGGGGG
GTTCGTGCACACAGCCCAGCTTGGAGCGAACGACCTACACCGAACTGAGATACCTACAGCGTGAGCATTG
AGAAAGCGCCACGCTTCCCGAAGGGAGAAAGGCGGACAGGTATCCGGTAAGCGGCAGGGTCGGAACAGGA
GAGCGCACGAGGGAGCTTCCAGGGGGAAACGCCTGGTATCTTTATAGTCCTGTCGGGTTTCGCCACCTCT
GACTTGAGCGTCGATTTTTGTGATGCTCGTCAGGGGGGCGGAGCCTATGGAAAAACGCCAGCAACGCGGC
CTTTTTACGGTTCCTGGCCTTTTGCTGGCCTTTTGCTCACATGTT
