Features (pLannotate 1.2.2; 12 found; start..end, strand, type, name):
      1..100     +  protein_bind   attL1: mutant version of attL; recombination site for the Gateway® LR reaction LR Clonase™
    115..1329    +  CDS            NAM-A1: NAMA1_TRITD - Experimental evidence at transcript level: Swiss-Prot protein existence level 2. Transcription factor of the NAC family associated with the grain protein content (GPC). Accelerates senescence and increases nutrient remobilization from leaves to developing grains. The tetraploid cultivated wheat (T.durum) contains one additional gene coding for a functional protein (NAM-B2) and one extra pseudogene (NAM- B1) (PubMed:17124321). From Triticum turgidum subsp. durum (Durum wheat) (Triticum durum).
   1346..1445    -  protein_bind   attL2: mutant version of attL; recombination site for the Gateway® LR reaction LR Clonase™
   1463..1481    -  promoter       T7 promoter: promoter for bacteriophage T7 RNA polymerase
   1671..1694    +  promoter       Pc promoter (fragment): intI1 (promoter lies within the coding sequence); class 1 integron promoter
   1870..1926    +  CDS            GmR (fragment): gentamycin acetyltransferase; aacC1; confers resistance to gentamycin
   1933..2724    +  CDS            SmR: aminoglycoside adenylyltransferase (Murphy, 1985); aadA; confers resistance to spectinomycin and streptomycin
   2817..3405    +  rep_origin     ori: high-copy-number ColE1/pMB1/pBR322/pUC origin of replication
   3588..3680    +  CDS            lacI (fragment): lac repressor; lacI; The lac repressor binds to the lac operator to inhibit transcription in E. coli. This inhibition can be relieved by adding lactose or isopropyl-β-D-thiogalactopyranoside (IPTG).
   3735..3762    -  terminator     rrnB T2 terminator: transcription terminator T2 from the E. coli rrnB gene
   3894..3937    +  terminator     rrnB T1 terminator: Escherichia coli rrnB; transcription terminator T1 from the E. coli rrnB gene
   3984..4020    -  CDS            lacZα (fragment): LacZα fragment of β-galactosidase; lacZ fragment
>Addgene plasmid #124575 | pCR8_TtNAM-B1 | addgene full sequence | sequence record 254737 | Addgene NGS Result
CAAATAATGATTTTATTTTGACTGATAGTGACCTGTTCGTTGCAACAAATTGATGAGCAATGCTTTTTTA
TAATGCCAACTTTGTACAAAAAAGCAGGCTCCGAATTCGCCCTTATGGGCAGCTCCGACTCATCTTCCGG
CTCGGCGCAAAAAGCAACGCGGTATCACCATCAGCATCAGCCGCCGCCTCCGCAGCGGGGCTCGGCGCCG
GAGCTCCCGCCGGGCTTCCGGTTCCACCCGACGGACGAGGAGCTGGTGGTGCACTACCTCAAGAAGAAGG
CCGACAAGGCGCCGCTCCCCGTCAACATCATCGCCGAGGTGGATCTCTACAAGTTCGACCCATGGGAGCT
CCCCGAGAAGGCGACCATCGGGGAGCAGGAGTGGTACTTCTTCAGCCCGCGCGACCGCAAGTACCCCAAC
GGCGCGCGGCCGAACCGGGCGGCGACGTCGGGGTACTGGAAGGCCACCGGCACGGACAAGCCTATCCTGG
CCTCGGGGACGGGGTGCGGCCTGGTCCGGGAGAAGCTCGGCGTCAAGAAGGCGCTCGTGTTCTACCGCGG
GAAGCCGCCCAAGGGCCTCAAAACCAACTGGATCATGCACGAGTACCGCCTCACCGACGCATCTGGCTCC
ACCACCGCCACCAACCGACCGCCGCCGGTGACCGGCGGGAGCAGGGCTGCTGCCTCTCTCAGGTTGGACG
ACTGGGTGCTGTGCCGCATCTACAAGAAGATCAACAAGGCCGCGGCCGGCGATCAGCAGAGGAACACGGA
GTGCGAGGACTCCGTGGAGGACGCGGTCACCGCGTACCCGCTCTATGCCACGGCGGGCATGACCGGTGCA
GGTGCGCATGGCAGCAACTACGCTTCACCTTCACTGCTCCATCATCAGGACAGCCATTTCCTGGACGGCC
TGTTCACAGCAGACGACGCCGGCCTCTCGGCGGGCGCCACCTCGCTGAGCCACCTAGCAGCGGCGGCGAG
GGCAAGCCCGGCTCCGACCAAACAGTTTCTCGCCCCGTCGTCTTCGACCCCGTTCAACTGGCTCGATGCG
TCACCAGTCGGCATCCTCCCACAGGCAAGGAATTTTCCTGGGTTTAACAGGAGCAGAAACGTCGGCAATA
TGTCTCTGTCATCGACGGCCGACATGGCTGGCGCAGTGGACAACGGTGGAGGCAATGCGGTGAACGCCAT
GTCTACCTATCTTCCCGTGCAAGACGGGACGTACCATCAGCAGCATGTCATCCTCGGCGCTCCGCTGGTG
CCAGAAGCCGCCGCCGCCACCTCTGGATTCCAGCATCCCGTTCAAATATCCGGCGTGAACTGGAATCCCT
GAAAGGGCGAATTCGACCCAGCTTTCTTGTACAAAGTTGGCATTATAAAAAATAATTGCTCATCAATTTG
TTGCAACGAACAGGTCACTATCAGTCAAAATAAAATCATTATTTGCCATCCAGCTGATATCCCCTATAGT
GAGTCGTATTACATGGTCATAGCTGTTTCCTGGCAGCTCTGGCCCGTGTCTCAAAATCTCTGATGTTACA
TTGCACAAGATAAAAATATATCATCATGCCTCCTCTAGACCAGCCAGGACAGAAATGCCTCGACTTCGCT
GCTACCCAAGGTTGCCGGGTGACGCACACCGTGGAAACGGATGAAGGCACGAACCCAGTGGACATAAGCC
TGTTCGGTTCGTAAGCTGTAATGCAAGTAGCGTATGCGCTCACGCAACTGGTCCAGAACCTTGACCGAAC
GCAGCGGTGGTAACGGCGCAGTGGCGGTTTTCATGGCTTGTTATGACTGTTTTTTTGGGGTACAGTCTAT
GCCTCGGGCATCCAAGCAGCAAGCGCGTTACGCCGTGGGTCGATGTTTGATGTTATGGAGCAGCAACGAT
GTTACGCAGCAGGGCAGTCGCCCTAAAACAAAGTTAAACATTATGAGGGAAGCGGTGATCGCCGAAGTAT
CGACTCAACTATCAGAGGTAGTTGGCGTCATCGAGCGCCATCTCGAACCGACGTTGCTGGCCGTACATTT
GTACGGCTCCGCAGTGGATGGCGGCCTGAAGCCACACAGTGATATTGATTTGCTGGTTACGGTGACCGTA
AGGCTTGATGAAACAACGCGGCGAGCTTTGATCAACGACCTTTTGGAAACTTCGGCTTCCCCTGGAGAGA
GCGAGATTCTCCGCGCTGTAGAAGTCACCATTGTTGTGCACGACGACATCATTCCGTGGCGTTATCCAGC
TAAGCGCGAACTGCAATTTGGAGAATGGCAGCGCAATGACATTCTTGCAGGTATCTTCGAGCCAGCCACG
ATCGACATTGATCTGGCTATCTTGCTGACAAAAGCAAGAGAACATAGCGTTGCCTTGGTAGGTCCAGCGG
CGGAGGAACTCTTTGATCCGGTTCCTGAACAGGATCTATTTGAGGCGCTAAATGAAACCTTAACGCTATG
GAACTCGCCGCCCGACTGGGCTGGCGATGAGCGAAATGTAGTGCTTACGTTGTCCCGCATTTGGTACAGC
GCAGTAACCGGCAAAATCGCGCCGAAGGATGTCGCTGCCGACTGGGCAATGGAGCGCCTGCCGGCCCAGT
ATCAGCCCGTCATACTTGAAGCTAGACAGGCTTATCTTGGACAAGAAGAAGATCGCTTGGCCTCGCGCGC
AGATCAGTTGGAAGAATTTGTCCACTACGTGAAAGGCGAGATCACCAAGGTAGTCGGCAAATAACCCTCG
AGCCACCCATGACCAAAATCCCTTAACGTGAGTTACGCGTCGTTCCACTGAGCGTCAGACCCCGTAGAAA
AGATCAAAGGATCTTCTTGAGATCCTTTTTTTCTGCGCGTAATCTGCTGCTTGCAAACAAAAAAACCACC
GCTACCAGCGGTGGTTTGTTTGCCGGATCAAGAGCTACCAACTCTTTTTCCGAAGGTAACTGGCTTCAGC
AGAGCGCAGATACCAAATACTGTTCTTCTAGTGTAGCCGTAGTTAGGCCACCACTTCAAGAACTCTGTAG
CACCGCCTACATACCTCGCTCTGCTAATCCTGTTACCAGTGGCTGCTGCCAGTGGCGATAAGTCGTGTCT
TACCGGGTTGGACTCAAGACGATAGTTACCGGATAAGGCGCAGCGGTCGGGCTGAACGGGGGGTTCGTGC
ACACAGCCCAGCTTGGAGCGAACGACCTACACCGAACTGAGATACCTACAGCGTGAGCTATGAGAAAGCG
CCACGCTTCCCGAAGGGAGAAAGGCGGACAGGTATCCGGTAAGCGGCAGGGTCGGAACAGGAGAGCGCAC
GAGGGAGCTTCCAGGGGGAAACGCCTGGTATCTTTATAGTCCTGTCGGGTTTCGCCACCTCTGACTTGAG
CGTCGATTTTTGTGATGCTCGTCAGGGGGGCGGAGCCTATGGAAAAACGCCAGCAACGCGGCCTTTTTAC
GGTTCCTGGCCTTTTGCTGGCCTTTTGCTCACATGTTCTTTCCTGCGTTATCCCCTGATTCTGTGGATAA
CCGTATTACCGCCTTTGAGTGAGCTGATACCGCTCGCCGCAGCCGAACGACCGAGCGCAGCGAGTCAGTG
AGCGAGGAAGCGGAAGAGCGCCCAATACGCAAACCGCCTCTCCCCGCGCGTTGGCCGATTCATTAATGCA
GCTGGCACGACAGGTTTCCCGACTGGAAAGCGGGCAGTGAGCGCAACGCAATTAATACGCGTACCGCTAG
CCAGGAAGAGTTTGTAGAAACGCAAAAAGGCCATCCGTCAGGATGGCCTTCTGCTTAGTTTGATGCCTGG
CAGTTTATGGCGGGCGTCCTGCCCGCCACCCTCCGGGCCGTTGCTTCACAACGTTCAAATCCGCTCCCGG
CGGATTTGTCCTACTCAGGAGAGCGTTCACCGACAAACAACAGATAAAACGAAAGGCCCAGTCTTCCGAC
TGAGCCTTTCGTTTTATTTGATGCCTGGCAGTTCCCTACTCTCGCGTTAACGCTAGCATGGATGTTTTCC
CAGTCACGACGTTGTAAAACGACGGCCAGTCTTAAGCTCGGGCCC
